>Addgene plasmid #18576 | T4 Lysozyme V131-[A] WT* | addgene partial sequence | sequence record 24362 | 3primeUP
CTACGAAAAAAGCCCGCTCATTAGGCGGGCTCAGATCTGCTCATGNTTTGACAGCTTATCATCGATAAGC
TTCGGCAATAAATTCTTGATATGTTTTCATATGTTTCCTTTAAATATTTTAATTAGTAATTGTCTATTCA
AGTAATTGTGAATATACTATCACAATTCCAAGAGAAAGTAAACAGCTTTATAGATTTTTATACGCGTCCC
AAGTGCCAGTTCTAAACGTTGTAATGACTCGTTTTGCGCGATTAGGTGTTTGATTATACCATCTACTTTT
AGCTAAGTTTGCAACTGCTGCTTCATCCCAGCGTTTTTGTTGAAGCATACGTAAAGAGTTAGTAAATCCT
GCCACACCGGTTTCTCCCATTTGGAAAACCATATTAATCAATGCAGCGCGACGAACCGCATCAAGAGAAT
CATAAACCGGTTTTAATTTAGCATTTCTCAGAATTCCGCGAACAGCAGCATCAACATCCTGATTAAAGAG
TTTTTCAGCCTCATCTTTTGTAATTACACCATTAGTATTACGCCCAATAGCTTTATCTAATTCAGATTTA
GCAGCATTAAGTGATGGACTTTTTGTAAGCAAATGACCGATGCCAATAGTGTAATAGCCTTCTGTGTCTT
TATAGATTTTAAGTCTAAGACCTTCATCTATACGTAACATTTCAAATATATTCATAATACCTCCTAAGCA
TCGATGGATCCTGTTTCCTGTGTGAATTGTTATCCGCTCACAATTCCACACATTATACGAGCCGATGATN
AATTGTCACAGGGGGATGGGGAGTAGCTGATCCGGTTCCGGGTGAATGTANCGCTCCATCCCCNATATCG
AGCG
