[The description below was written by a language model from this plasmid's Addgene catalogue record.]
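Description:
T4 Lysozyme V131-[A] WT* is a bacterial expression plasmid built on the pHS1403 backbone (about 5 kb without insert) that carries a variant of the bacteriophage T4 lysozyme gene (gene e). It is maintained in E. coli as a high-copy plasmid under ampicillin selection. The record does not name the origin of replication or the promoter driving expression, and no feature table is available to confirm the regulatory elements or any tags.

The insert is roughly 600 bp and was cloned as a BamHI–HindIII fragment, with both sites preserved. According to the depositor, the BamHI site lies 27 bp from the start codon and the HindIII site 115 bp from the stop codon, so the fragment includes short flanking untranslated sequence on each side of the coding region and can be excised or swapped as a cassette. The mutation is recorded as "V131-[A] WT*". This notation most plausibly indicates an alanine insertion next to Val131, made in the WT* background, but the record does not spell out its meaning. In the T4 lysozyme literature WT* generally refers to the cysteine-free pseudo-wild-type protein used as a reference background for mutagenesis, though this too is not defined in the record.

No specific purpose is stated. Constructs of this kind are typically used to produce recombinant lysozyme variants in E. coli for studying how defined sequence changes affect protein folding, stability and structure, with T4 lysozyme serving as the model system.
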