Addgene plasmid #18576: T4 Lysozyme V131-[A] WT*
Depositing lab: Brian Matthews. Depositing organization: University of Oregon.
Backbone
  Vector backbone: pHS1403
  Backbone size w/o insert (bp): 5000
  Vector type: Bacterial Expression
Growth in bacteria
  Bacterial resistance: Ampicillin, 100 μg/mL
  Growth temperature: 37°C
  Growth strain: DH5alpha
  Copy number: High Copy
Gene/Insert
  Gene/Insert name: T4 Lysozyme (alt name: 30 or 19)
  Species: Bacteriophage T4
  Insert size (bp): 600
  Mutation: V131-[A] WT*
  GenBank ID: NP_049736
  Entrez Gene: e (a.k.a. T4p123)
  Cloning method: Restriction Enzyme; 5′ cloning site BamHI (not destroyed); 3′ cloning site HindIII (not destroyed)
  Sequencing primers: 5′ na; 3′ GGCGTATCACGAGGCCC
Terms and licenses: Academic/Nonprofit Terms; Industry Terms: Not Available to Industry
Depositor comments: The BamHI site is 27 bp from the ATG and the HindIII site is 115 bp from the stop.
How to cite: T4 Lysozyme V131-[A] WT* was a gift from Brian Matthews (Addgene plasmid # 18576 ; http://n2t.net/addgene:18576 ; RRID:Addgene_18576)
